Addgene plasmid #215626: pPB-TetON-mEGFP-HOXD4_WT
Purpose: For integration of HOXD4 WT mEGFP
Depositing lab: Denes Hnisz. Depositing organization: Max Planck Institute for Molecular Genetics. Publication: An activity-specificity trade-off encoded in human transcription factors. Naderi J, Magalhaes AP, Kibar G, Stik G, Zhang Y, Mackowiak SD, Wieler HM, Rossi F, Buschow R, Christou-Kent M, Alcoverro-Bertran M, Graf T, Vingron M, Hnisz D. Nat Cell Biol. 2024 Aug;26(8):1309-1321. doi: 10.1038/s41556-024-01411-0. Epub 2024 Jul 5. PubMed 38969762.
Backbone
  Vector backbone: PB-TetON
  Vector type: Mammalian Expression
Growth in bacteria
  Bacterial resistance: Ampicillin, 100 μg/mL
  Growth temperature: 37°C
  Growth strain: DH5alpha
  Copy number: High Copy
Gene/Insert
  Gene/Insert name: HOXD4
  Species: H. sapiens (human)
  Entrez Gene: HOXD4 (a.k.a. HHO.C13, HOX-5.1, HOX4, HOX4B, Hox-4.2)
  Tag / fusion protein: mEGFP (N terminal on insert)
  Cloning method: Gibson Cloning
Terms and licenses: Academic/Nonprofit Terms; Industry Terms: Not Available to Industry
How to cite: pPB-TetON-mEGFP-HOXD4_WT was a gift from Denes Hnisz (Addgene plasmid # 215626 ; http://n2t.net/addgene:215626 ; RRID:Addgene_215626)
