[The description below was written by a language model from this plasmid's Addgene catalogue record and pLannotate feature annotations shown in this document.]
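Description:
pPB-TetON-mEGFP-HOXD4_WT is a 9,062-nt mammalian expression plasmid built on the PB-TetON backbone, intended for stable genomic integration and doxycycline-inducible expression of wild-type human HOXD4 fused to monomeric EGFP. The "PB" name suggests a piggyBac transposon design, which would fit the stated integration purpose, but the feature table does not annotate any transposon terminal repeats, so this cannot be confirmed from the record. In bacteria the plasmid is maintained through a high-copy ColE1/pUC-type origin with ampicillin selection (AmpR). It also carries an f1 origin and remnants of a lac promoter/operator and lacZα cloning region. Two short matches to a phage lambda portal protein are most likely stuffer or backbone sequence rather than functional parts.

The payload consists of two units. A third-generation Tet-responsive promoter (TRE3G) drives the HOXD4 coding sequence, which lies directly next to an EGFP coding sequence and is followed by an HSV TK polyadenylation signal. The catalogue entry lists mEGFP as an N-terminal tag, whereas the annotated sequence places HOXD4 upstream of EGFP, which implies a C-terminal fusion; this discrepancy should be checked against the sequence. Downstream, a constitutive EF-1α core promoter combined with an HTLV-1 5' LTR fragment drives a reverse tetracycline transactivator (annotated as rtTA3 with VP16-derived activation repeats), followed by puromycin N-acetyltransferase and an SV40 poly(A) signal. How the two coding sequences are linked is not annotated. This all-in-one layout allows puromycin selection of integrated cells and doxycycline-controlled induction of the fluorescent transcription factor. That makes it suited to imaging and functional studies of HOXD4, and the "WT" label suggests it serves as a reference for comparison with variant versions.
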