Features (pLannotate 1.2.2; 24 found; start..end, strand, type, name):
     21..140     +  CDS            B (fragment): PORTL_LAMBD - Experimental evidence at protein level: Swiss-Prot protein existence level 1. Forms the portal vertex of the capsid (PubMed:6228056, PubMed:6232391). This portal plays critical roles in head assembly, genome packaging, neck/tail attachment, and genome ejection (Probable). The portal protein multimerizes as a single ring-shaped homododecamer arranged around a central channel (PubMed:6232391). Binds to the terminase subunits to form the packaging machine (PubMed:7799432). From Escherichia phage lambda (Bacteriophage lambda).
    658..1036    +  promoter       TRE3G promoter: 3rd-generation Tet-responsive promoter that can be activated by binding of Tet-On® 3G
   1055..1819    +  CDS            HOXD4: HXD4_HUMAN - Also known as HOX4B. Experimental evidence at protein level: Swiss-Prot protein existence level 1. Sequence-specific transcription factor which is part of a developmental regulatory system that provides cells with specific positional identities on the anterior-posterior axis. From Homo sapiens (Human).
   1826..2539    +  CDS            EGFP: EGFP is a basic (constitutively fluorescent) green fluorescent protein published in 1996, derived from Aequorea victoria. It is reported to be a rapidly-maturing weak dimer with moderate acid sensitivity.
   2670..2718    +  polyA_signal   HSV TK poly(A) signal: herpes simplex virus thymidine kinase polyadenylation signal (Cole and Stacy, 1985)
   2809..2825    -  polyA_signal   bGH poly(A) signal (fragment): bovine growth hormone polyadenylation signal
   2949..3160    +  promoter       EF-1α core promoter: core promoter for human elongation factor EF-1α
   3173..3441    +  LTR            5' LTR (truncated): truncated 5' long terminal repeat (LTR) from human T-cell leukemia virus (HTLV) type 1
   3475..4172    +  CDS            rtTA3 (fragment): reverse tetracycline transactivator 3 activates expression from Tet-responsive promoters in the presence of doxycycline
   4102..4212    +  CDS            VP48: 3 tandem repeats of the minimal activation domain of herpes simplex virus VP16 (Cheng et al., 2013)
   4273..4872    +  CDS            PuroR: puromycin N-acetyltransferase; pac from Streptomyces alboniger; confers resistance to puromycin
   4873..4900    +  misc_feature   WPRE (fragment): woodchuck hepatitis virus posttranscriptional regulatory element
   4905..5026    +  polyA_signal   SV40 poly(A) signal: SV40 polyadenylation signal
   5044..5136    +  ncRNA          G-CSF SLDE: Accession: RF00183 - G-CSF factor stem-loop destabilising element (SLDE)
   5833..6300    +  CDS            B (fragment): PORTL_LAMBD - Experimental evidence at protein level: Swiss-Prot protein existence level 1. Forms the portal vertex of the capsid (PubMed:6228056, PubMed:6232391). This portal plays critical roles in head assembly, genome packaging, neck/tail attachment, and genome ejection (Probable). The portal protein multimerizes as a single ring-shaped homododecamer arranged around a central channel (PubMed:6232391). Binds to the terminase subunits to form the packaging machine (PubMed:7799432). From Escherichia phage lambda (Bacteriophage lambda).
   6338..6354    -  protein_bind   lac operator: The lac repressor binds to the lac operator to inhibit transcription in E. coli. This inhibition can be relieved by adding lactose or isopropyl-β-D-thiogalactopyranoside (IPTG). lac repressor encoded by lacI
   6362..6392    -  promoter       lac promoter: promoter for the E. coli lac operon
   6407..6428    -  protein_bind   CAP binding site: CAP binding activates transcription in the presence of cAMP. E. coli catabolite activator protein
   6441..6533    -  CDS            lacI (fragment): lac repressor; lacI; The lac repressor binds to the lac operator to inhibit transcription in E. coli. This inhibition can be relieved by adding lactose or isopropyl-β-D-thiogalactopyranoside (IPTG).
   6716..7304    -  rep_origin     ori: high-copy-number ColE1/pMB1/pBR322/pUC origin of replication
   7475..8335    -  CDS            AmpR: β-lactamase; bla; confers resistance to ampicillin, carbenicillin, and related antibiotics
   8336..8440    -  promoter       AmpR promoter: bla
   8493..8921    -  rep_origin     f1 ori (sequence partly withheld): f1 bacteriophage origin of replication; arrow indicates direction of (+) strand synthesis
   8926..19      -  CDS            lacZα (fragment) (across the origin): LacZα fragment of β-galactosidase; lacZ fragment
>Addgene plasmid #215626 | pPB-TetON-mEGFP-HOXD4_WT | addgene full sequence | sequence record 426930 | Addgene NGS Result
GTAAAACGACGGCCAGTGAGCGCGCCTCGTTCATTCACGTTTTTGAACCCGTGGAGGACGGGCAGACTCG
CGGTGCAAATGTGTTTTACAGCGTGATGGAGCAGATGAAGATGCTCGACACGCTGCAGAACACGCAGCTA
GATTAACCCTAGAAAGATAATCATATTGTGACGTACGTTAAAGATAATCATGTGTAAAATTGACGCATGT
GTTTTATCGGTCTGTATATCGAGGTTTATTTATTAATTTGAATAGATATTAAGTTTTATTATATTTACAC
TTACATACTAATAATAAATTCAACAAACAATTTATTTATGTTTATTTATTTATTAAAAAAAACAAAAACT
CAAAATTTCTTCTATAAAGTAACAAAACTTTTATGAGGGACAGCCCCCCCCCAAAGCCCCCAGGGATGTA
ATTACGTCCCTCCCCCGCTAGGGGGCAGCAGCGAGCCGCCCGGGGCTCCGCTCCGGTCCGGCGCTCCCCC
CGCATCCCCGAGCCGGCAGCGTGCGGGGACAGCCCGGGCACGGGGAAGGTGGCACGGGATCGCTTTCCTC
TGAACGCTTCTCGCTGCTCTTTGAGCCTGCAGACACCTGGGGGGATACGGGGAAAAGGCCTCCACGGCCA
CTAGTCTTTCGTCTTCAAGAATTCCTCGAGTTTACTCCCTATCAGTGATAGAGAACGTATGAAGAGTTTA
CTCCCTATCAGTGATAGAGAACGTATGCAGACTTTACTCCCTATCAGTGATAGAGAACGTATAAGGAGTT
TACTCCCTATCAGTGATAGAGAACGTATGACCAGTTTACTCCCTATCAGTGATAGAGAACGTATCTACAG
TTTACTCCCTATCAGTGATAGAGAACGTATATCCAGTTTACTCCCTATCAGTGATAGAGAACGTATAAGC
TTTAGGCGTGTACGGTGGGCGCCTATAAAAGCAGAGCTCGTTTAGTGAACCGTCAGATCGCCTGGAGCAA
TTCCACAACACTTTTGTCTTATACCAACTTTCCGTACCACTTCCTACCCTCGTAAAGGTCTAGAGCTAGC
CACCATGGTCATGAGTTCGTATATGGTGAACTCCAAGTATGTGGACCCCAAGTTCCCTCCGTGTGAAGAA
TACCTGCAAGGTGGGTATTTGGGAGAACAAGGAGCTGATTATTATGGGGGGGGTGCTCAAGGAGCCGATT
TTCAACCCCCAGGACTGTATCCTCGCCCGGATTTTGGGGAACAACCCTTTGGTGGATCAGGGCCAGGCCC
AGGTTCCGCACTCCCAGCCAGGGGTCATGGTCAGGAACCCGGCGGACCAGGCGGTCATTATGCGGCTCCT
GGTGAACCCTGTCCTGCCCCACCCGCTCCACCCCCTGCTCCATTGCCAGGTGCGAGGGCATATAGCCAAT
CAGATCCTAAACAACCCCCTTCAGGCACCGCCCTTAAACAACCCGCTGTTGTGTATCCTTGGATGAAGAA
AGTTCATGTCAACAGCGTTAATCCAAATTATACTGGCGGTGAGCCTAAACGCAGTCGCACAGCGTATACG
CGCCAACAGGTTCTGGAGTTGGAGAAGGAGTTCCACTTCAATCGCTACTTGACTCGGCGGCGGCGAATCG
AGATTGCCCATACATTGTGCCTTTCCGAACGGCAAATAAAGATTTGGTTTCAAAATCGTCGAATGAAATG
GAAGAAGGACCACAAACTTCCTAATACAAAGGGGCGATCTTCTTCTTCTAGCTCATCAAGCAGCTGTAGC
TCAAGTGTGGCTCCCAGCCAGCATTTACAGCCGATGGCCAAAGACCACCACACGGACCTGACGACCTTAT
GTACCGTGAGCAAGGGCGAGGAGCTGTTCACCGGGGTGGTGCCCATCCTGGTCGAGCTGGACGGCGACGT
AAACGGCCACAAGTTCAGCGTGTCCGGCGAGGGCGAGGGCGATGCCACCTACGGCAAGCTGACCCTGAAG
TTCATCTGCACCACCGGCAAGCTGCCCGTGCCCTGGCCCACCCTCGTGACCACCCTGACCTACGGCGTGC
AGTGCTTCAGCCGCTACCCCGACCACATGAAGCAGCACGACTTCTTCAAGTCCGCCATGCCCGAAGGCTA
CGTCCAGGAGCGCACCATCTTCTTCAAGGACGACGGCAACTACAAGACCCGCGCCGAGGTGAAGTTCGAG
GGCGACACCCTGGTGAACCGCATCGAGCTGAAGGGCATCGACTTCAAGGAGGACGGCAACATCCTGGGGC
ACAAGCTGGAGTACAACTACAACAGCCACAACGTCTATATCATGGCCGACAAGCAGAAGAACGGCATCAA
GGTGAACTTCAAGATCCGCCACAACATCGAGGACGGCAGCGTGCAGCTCGCCGACCACTACCAGCAGAAC
ACCCCCATCGGCGACGGCCCCGTGCTGCTGCCCGACAACCACTACCTGAGCACCCAGTCCGCCCTGAGCA
AAGACCCCAACGAGAAGCGCGATCACATGGTCCTGCTGGAGTTCGTGACCGCCGCCGGGATCACTCTCGG
CATGGACGAGCTGTACAAGACCGGTTGACCGGTTAGTAATGAGTTTAAACGGGGGAGGAAGACCGGTTGA
CCGGTTAGTAATGAGTTTAAACGGGGGAGGCTAACTGAAACACGGAAGGAGACAATACCGGAAGGAACCC
GCGCTATGACGGCAATAAAAAGACAGAATAAAACGCACGGGTGTTGGGTCGTTTGTTCATAAACGCGGGG
TTCGGTCCCAGGGCTGGCACTCTGTCGATACCCCACCGAGACCCCATTGGGGCCAATACGCCCGCGTTTC
TTCCTTTTCCCCACCCCACCCCCCAAGTTCGGGTGAAGGCCCAGGGCTCGCAGCCAACGTCGGGGCGGCA
GGCCCTGCCATAGCAGATCTGCGAAATCGGATCCAGCTGAATCTAAGTGGATCTGCGATCGCTCCGGTGC
CCGTCAGTGGGCAGAGCGCACATCGCCCACAGTCCCCGAGAAGTTGGGGGGAGGGGTCGGCAATTGAACG
GGTGCCTAGAGAAGGTGGCGCGGGGTAAACTGGGAAAGTGATGTCGTGTACTGGCTCCGCCTTTTTCCCG
AGGGTGGGGGAGAACCGTATATAAGTGCAGTAGTCGCCGTGAACGTTCTTTTTCGCAACGGGTTTGCCGC
CAGAACACAGCTGAAGCTTCGAGGGGCTCGCATCTCTCCTTCACGCGCCCGCCGCCCTACCTGAGGCCGC
CATCCACGCCGGTTGAGTCGCGTTCTGCCGCCTCCCGCCTGTGGTGCCTCCTGAACTGCGTCCGCCGTCT
AGGTAAGTTTAAAGCTCAGGTCGAGACCGGGCCTTTGTCCGGCGCTCCCTTGGAGCCTACCTAGACTCAG
CCGGCTCTCCACGCTTTGCCTGACCCTGCTTGCTCAACTCTACGTCTTTGTTTCGTTTTCTGTTCTGCGC
CGTTACAGATCTAAGCTGTGACCGGCGCCTACTCTAGAGCCGCCATGTCTAGACTGGACAAGAGCAAAGT
CATAAACTCTGCTCTGGAATTACTCAATGGAGTCGGTATCGAAGGCCTGACGACAAGGAAACTCGCTCAA
AAGCTGGGAGTTGAGCAGCCTACCCTGTACTGGCACGTGAAGAACAAGCGGGCCCTGCTCGATGCCCTGC
CAATCGAGATGCTGGACAGGCATCATACCCACTCCTGCCCCCTGGAAGGCGAGTCATGGCAAGACTTTCT
GCGGAACAACGCCAAGTCATACCGCTGTGCTCTCCTCTCACATCGCGACGGGGCTAAAGTGCATCTCGGC
ACCCGCCCAACAGAGAAACAGTACGAAACCCTGGAAAATCAGCTCGCGTTCCTGTGTCAGCAAGGCTTCT
CCCTGGAGAACGCACTGTACGCTCTGTCCGCCGTGGGCCACTTTACACTGGGCTGCGTATTGGAGGAACA
GGAGCATCAAGTAGCAAAAGAGGAAAGAGAGACACCTACCACCGATTCTATGCCCCCACTTCTGAAACAA
GCAATTGAGCTGTTCGACCGGCAGGGAGCCGAACCTGCCTTCCTTTTCGGCCTGGAACTAATCATATGTG
GCCTGGAGAAACAGCTAAAGTGCGAAAGCGGCGGGCCGACCGACGCCCTTGACGATTTTGACTTAGACAT
GCTCCCAGCCGATGCCCTTGACGACTTTGACCTTGATATGCTGCCTGCTGACGCTCTTGACGATTTTGAC
CTTGACATGCTCCCCGGGGAGGGCAGAGGAAGTCTTCTAACATGCGGTGACGTGGAGGAGAATCCCGGCC
CTATGACCGAGTACAAGCCCACGGTGCGCCTCGCCACCCGCGACGACGTCCCCAGGGCCGTACGCACCCT
CGCCGCCGCGTTCGCCGACTACCCCGCCACGCGCCACACCGTCGATCCGGACCGCCACATCGAGCGGGTC
ACCGAGCTGCAAGAACTCTTCCTCACGCGCGTCGGGCTCGACATCGGCAAGGTGTGGGTCGCGGACGACG
GCGCCGCGGTGGCGGTCTGGACCACGCCGGAGAGCGTCGAAGCGGGGGCGGTGTTCGCCGAGATCGGCCC
GCGCATGGCCGAGTTGAGCGGTTCCCGGCTGGCCGCGCAGCAACAGATGGAAGGCCTCCTGGCGCCGCAC
CGGCCCAAGGAGCCCGCGTGGTTCCTGGCCACCGTCGGCGTCTCGCCCGACCACCAGGGCAAGGGTCTGG
GCAGCGCCGTCGTGCTCCCCGGAGTGGAGGCGGCCGAGCGCGCCGGGGTGCCCGCCTTCCTGGAGACCTC
CGCGCCCCGCAACCTCCCCTTCTACGAGCGGCTCGGCTTCACCGTCACCGCCGACGTCGAGGTGCCCGAA
GGACCGCGCACCTGGTGCATGACCCGCAAGCCCGGTGCCTGAAATCAACCTCTGGATTACAAAATTTGTG
GGTAAACTTGTTTATTGCAGCTTATAATGGTTACAAATAAAGCAATAGCATCACAAATTTCACAAATAAA
GCATTTTTTTCACTGCATTCTAGTTGTGGTTTGTCCAAACTCATCAATGTATCTTATCATGTCTGGAATT
GACTCAAATGATGTCAATTAGTCTATCAGAAGCTCATCTGGTCTCCCTTCCGGGGGACAAGACATCCCTG
TTTAATATTTAAACAGCAGTGTTCCCAAACTGGGTTCTTATATCCCTTGCTCTGGTCAACCAGGTTGCAG
GGTTTCCTGTCCTCACAGGAACGAAGTCCCTAAAGAAACAGTGGCAGCCAGGTTTAGCCCCGGAATTGAC
TGGATTCCTTTTTTAGGGCCCATTGGTATGGCTTTTTCCCCGTATCCCCCCAGGTGTCTGCAGGCTCAAA
GAGCAGCGAGAAGCGTTCAGAGGAAAGCGATCCCGTGCCACCTTCCCCGTGCCCGGGCTGTCCCCGCACG
CTGCCGGCTCGGGGATGCGGGGGGAGCGCCGGACCGGAGCGGAGCCCCGGGCGGCTCGCTGCTGCCCCCT
AGCGGGGGAGGGACGTAATTACATCCCTGGGGGCTTTGGGGGGGGGCTGTCCCTGATATCTATAACAAGA
AAATATATATATAATAAGTTATCACGTAAGTAGAACATGAAATAACAATATAATTATCGTATGAGTTAAA
TCTTAAAAGTCACGTAAAAGATAATCATGCGTCATTTTGACTCACGCGGTCGTTATAGTTCAAAATCAGT
GACACTTACCGCATTGACAAGCACGCCTCACGGGAGCTCCAAGCGGCGACTGAGATGTCCTAAATGCACA
GCGACGGATTCGCGCTATTTAGAAAGAGAGAGCAATATTTCAAGAATGCATGCGTCAATTTTACGCAGAC
TATCTTTCTAGGGTTAATCTAGCTGCATCAGGATCATATCGTCGGGTCTTTTTTCCGGCTCAGTCATCGC
CCAAGCTGGCGCTATCTGGGCATCGGGGAGGAAGAAGCCCGTGCCTTTTCCCGCGAGGTTGAAGCGGCAT
GGAAAGAGTTTGCCGAGGATGACTGCTGCTGCATTGACGTTGAGCGAAAACGCACGTTTACCATGATGAT
TCGGGAAGGTGTGGCCATGCACGCCTTTAACGGTGAACTGTTCGTTCAGGCCACCTGGGATACCAGTTCG
TCGCGGCTTTTCCGGACACAGTTCCGGATGGTCAGCCCGAAGCGCATCAGCAACCCGAACAATACCGGCG
ACAGCCGGAACTGCCGTGCCGGTGTGCAGATTAATGACAGCGGTGCGGCGCTGGGATATTACGTCAGCGA
GGACGGGTATCCTGGCTGGATGCCGCAGAAATGGACATGGATACCCCGTGAGTTACCCGGCGGGCGCGCT
TGGCGTAATCATGGTCATAGCTGTTTCCTGTGTGAAATTGTTATCCGCTCACAATTCCACACAACATACG
AGCCGGAAGCATAAAGTGTAAAGCCTGGGGTGCCTAATGAGTGAGCTAACTCACATTAATTGCGTTGCGC
TCACTGCCCGCTTTCCAGTCGGGAAACCTGTCGTGCCAGCTGCATTAATGAATCGGCCAACGCGCGGGGA
GAGGCGGTTTGCGTATTGGGCGCTCTTCCGCTTCCTCGCTCACTGACTCGCTGCGCTCGGTCGTTCGGCT
GCGGCGAGCGGTATCAGCTCACTCAAAGGCGGTAATACGGTTATCCACAGAATCAGGGGATAACGCAGGA
AAGAACATGTGAGCAAAAGGCCAGCAAAAGGCCAGGAACCGTAAAAAGGCCGCGTTGCTGGCGTTTTTCC
ATAGGCTCCGCCCCCCTGACGAGCATCACAAAAATCGACGCTCAAGTCAGAGGTGGCGAAACCCGACAGG
ACTATAAAGATACCAGGCGTTTCCCCCTGGAAGCTCCCTCGTGCGCTCTCCTGTTCCGACCCTGCCGCTT
ACCGGATACCTGTCCGCCTTTCTCCCTTCGGGAAGCGTGGCGCTTTCTCATAGCTCACGCTGTAGGTATC
TCAGTTCGGTGTAGGTCGTTCGCTCCAAGCTGGGCTGTGTGCACGAACCCCCCGTTCAGCCCGACCGCTG
CGCCTTATCCGGTAACTATCGTCTTGAGTCCAACCCGGTAAGACACGACTTATCGCCACTGGCAGCAGCC
ACTGGTAACAGGATTAGCAGAGCGAGGTATGTAGGCGGTGCTACAGAGTTCTTGAAGTGGTGGCCTAACT
ACGGCTACACTAGAAGAACAGTATTTGGTATCTGCGCTCTGCTGAAGCCAGTTACCTTCGGAAAAAGAGT
TGGTAGCTCTTGATCCGGCAAACAAACCACCGCTGGTAGCGGTGGTTTTTTTGTTTGCAAGCAGCAGATT
ACGCGCAGAAAAAAAGGATCTCAAGAAGATCCTTTGATCTTTTCTACGGGGTCTGACGCTCAGTGGAACG
AAAACTCACGTTAAGGGATTTTGGTCATGAGATTATCAAAAAGGATCTTCACCTAGATCCTTTTAAATTA
AAAATGAAGTTTTAAATCAATCTAAAGTATATATGAGTAAACTTGGTCTGACAGTTACCAATGCTTAATC
AGTGAGGCACCTATCTCAGCGATCTGTCTATTTCGTTCATCCATAGTTGCCTGACTCCCCGTCGTGTAGA
TAACTACGATACGGGAGGGCTTACCATCTGGCCCCAGTGCTGCAATGATACCGCGAGACCCACGCTCACC
GGCTCCAGATTTATCAGCAATAAACCAGCCAGCCGGAAGGGCCGAGCGCAGAAGTGGTCCTGCAACTTTA
TCCGCCTCCATCCAGTCTATTAATTGTTGCCGGGAAGCTAGAGTAAGTAGTTCGCCAGTTAATAGTTTGC
GCAACGTTGTTGCCATTGCTACAGGCATCGTGGTGTCACGCTCGTCGTTTGGTATGGCTTCATTCAGCTC
CGGTTCCCAACGATCAAGGCGAGTTACATGATCCCCCATGTTGTGCAAAAAAGCGGTTAGCTCCTTCGGT
CCTCCGATCGTTGTCAGAAGTAAGTTGGCCGCAGTGTTATCACTCATGGTTATGGCAGCACTGCATAATT
CTCTTACTGTCATGCCATCCGTAAGATGCTTTTCTGTGACTGGTGAGTACTCAACCAAGTCATTCTGAGA
ATAGTGTATGCGGCGACCGAGTTGCTCTTGCCCGGCGTCAATACGGGATAATACCGCGCCACATAGCAGA
ACTTTAAAAGTGCTCATCATTGGAAAACGTTCTTCGGGGCGAAAACTCTCAAGGATCTTACCGCTGTTGA
GATCCAGTTCGATGTAACCCACTCGTGCACCCAACTGATCTTCAGCATCTTTTACTTTCACCAGCGTTTC
TGGGTGAGCAAAAACAGGAAGGCAAAATGCCGCAAAAAAGGGAATAAGGGCGACACGGAAATGTTGAATA
CTCATACTCTTCCTTTTTCAATATTATTGAAGCATTTATCAGGGTTATTGTCTCATGAGCGGATACATAT
TTGAATGTATTTAGAAAAATAAACAAATAGGGGTTCCGCGCACATTTCCCCGAAAAGTGCCACCTAAATT
GTAAGCGTTAATATTTTGTTAAAATTCGCGTTAAATTTTTGTTAAATCAGCTCATTTTTTAACCAATAGG
CCGAAATCGGCAAAATCCCTTATAAATCAAAAGAATAGACCGAGATAGGGT
[37 nt withheld, positions 8592-8628]
AAAGAACGTGGACTCCAACGTCAAAGG
[49 nt withheld, positions 8656-8704]
T
[91 nt withheld, positions 8706-8796]
G
[124 nt withheld, positions 8798-8921]
CCCATTCGCCATTCAGGCTGCGCAACTGTTGGGAAGGGCGATCGGTGCGGGCCTCTTCGCTATTACGCCA
GCTGGCGAAAGGGGGATGTGCTGCAAGGCGATTAAGTTGGGTAACGCCAGGGTTTTCCCAGTCACGACGT
T
